Addgene plasmid #138644: GST-RNF126 C231A
Purpose: Bacterial expression of GST-RNF126 RING mutant (C231A) fusion protein
Depositing lab: Jane McGlade. Depositing organization: Hospital for Sick Children. Publication: The E3 ubiquitin ligases RNF126 and Rabring7 regulate endosomal sorting of the epidermal growth factor receptor. Smith CJ, Berry DM, McGlade CJ. J Cell Sci. 2013 Mar 15;126(Pt 6):1366-80. doi: 10.1242/jcs.116129. Epub 2013 Feb 15. PubMed 23418353.
Backbone
  Vector backbone: pGEX-4T3
  Vector type: Bacterial Expression
Growth in bacteria
  Bacterial resistance: Ampicillin, 100 μg/mL
  Growth temperature: 37°C
  Growth strain: DH5alpha
  Copy number: High Copy
Gene/Insert
  Gene/Insert name: RNF126
  Species: M. musculus (mouse)
  Mutation: C231A
  Entrez Gene: RNF126
  Tag / fusion protein: GST (N terminal on backbone)
  Cloning method: Restriction Enzyme; 5′ cloning site Unknown (unknown if destroyed); 3′ cloning site Unknown (unknown if destroyed)
Terms and licenses: Academic/Nonprofit Terms; Industry Terms: Not Available to Industry
How to cite: GST-RNF126 C231A was a gift from Jane McGlade (Addgene plasmid # 138644 ; http://n2t.net/addgene:138644 ; RRID:Addgene_138644)
