[The description below was written by a language model from this plasmid's Addgene catalogue record and pLannotate feature annotations shown in this document.]
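Description:
GST-RNF126 C231A is a bacterial expression plasmid built on the pGEX-4T3 backbone for producing mouse RNF126, an E3 ubiquitin ligase, as a fusion to glutathione S-transferase. The sequenced plasmid is about 5.9 kb. It replicates in E. coli from a ColE1/pMB1-type origin, recorded as high copy, and is selected with ampicillin through the β-lactamase (AmpR) gene and its own promoter. Short remnants of pBR322 elements (rop and bom fragments), a lac promoter/lacZα segment and a small E. coli yciV fragment are also annotated; these are backbone carry-over rather than functional parts of the expression cassette.

Expression is driven by the strong hybrid tac promoter followed by a lac operator. The plasmid also carries lacI with its own promoter, so the lac repressor keeps transcription off until it is relieved by IPTG. The open reading frame begins with the Schistosoma japonicum 26 kDa GST, supplied by the backbone as an N-terminal tag. After a short linker, GST is followed by the Rnf126 coding sequence. The tag allows affinity capture of the fusion on glutathione resin. The insert carries the C231A substitution, which the record describes as a RING mutant; changing a cysteine in a RING domain is a common way to impair ligase activity, although the record itself does not state the functional effect. The restriction sites used for cloning are not recorded.

The construct is intended for making recombinant GST-RNF126 C231A in bacteria. It would plausibly serve as a mutant comparison to the wild-type protein in ubiquitination or binding assays, in the context of work on how RNF126 regulates endosomal sorting of the epidermal growth factor receptor.
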