Features (pLannotate 1.2.2; 17 found; start..end, strand, type, name):
    183..211     +  promoter       tac promoter: strong E. coli promoter; hybrid between the trp and lac UV5 promoters
    219..235     +  protein_bind   lac operator: The lac repressor binds to the lac operator to inhibit transcription in E. coli. This inhibition can be relieved by adding lactose or isopropyl-β-D-thiogalactopyranoside (IPTG). lac repressor encoded by lacI
    258..911     +  CDS            GST26_SCHJA: Experimental evidence at protein level: Swiss-Prot protein existence level 1. GST isoenzymes appear to play a central role in the parasite detoxification system. Other functions are also suspected including a role in increasing the solubility of haematin in the parasite gut. From Schistosoma japonicum (Blood fluke).
    933..1868    +  CDS            Rnf126: RN126_MOUSE - Experimental evidence at protein level: Swiss-Prot protein existence level 1. E3 ubiquitin-protein ligase that mediates ubiquitination oF target proteins (By similarity). Depending on the associated E2 ligase, mediates 'Lys-48'- and 'Lys-63'-linked polyubiquitination of substrates (PubMed:23418353). Part of a BAG6-dependent quality control process ensuring that proteins of the secretory pathway that are mislocalized to the cytosol are degraded by the proteasome (By similarity). Probably acts by providing the ubiquitin ligase activity associated with the BAG6 complex and be respon
   1934..1973    +  CDS            rop (fragment): Rop protein, which maintains plasmids at low copy number; rop
   2075..2115    +  misc_feature   bom (fragment): basis of mobility region from pBR322
   2220..2324    +  promoter       AmpR promoter: bla
   2325..3185    +  CDS            AmpR: β-lactamase; bla; confers resistance to ampicillin, carbenicillin, and related antibiotics
   3356..3944    +  rep_origin     ori: high-copy-number ColE1/pMB1/pBR322/pUC origin of replication
   4130..4181    -  misc_feature   bom (fragment): basis of mobility region from pBR322
   4188..4265    +  promoter       lacI promoter: lacI
   4266..5348    +  CDS            lacI: lac repressor; lacI; The lac repressor binds to the lac operator to inhibit transcription in E. coli. This inhibition can be relieved by adding lactose or isopropyl-β-D-thiogalactopyranoside (IPTG).
   5361..5382    +  protein_bind   CAP binding site: CAP binding activates transcription in the presence of cAMP. E. coli catabolite activator protein
   5397..5427    +  promoter       lac promoter: promoter for the E. coli lac operon
   5435..5451    +  protein_bind   lac operator: The lac repressor binds to the lac operator to inhibit transcription in E. coli. This inhibition can be relieved by adding lactose or isopropyl-β-D-thiogalactopyranoside (IPTG). lac repressor encoded by lacI
   5471..5644    +  CDS            lacZα: LacZα fragment of β-galactosidase; lacZ fragment
   5908..107     -  CDS            yciV (fragment) (across the origin): RNAAM_ECOLI - Also known as trpH From Escherichia coli (strain K12).
>Addgene plasmid #138644 | GST-RNF126 C231A | addgene full sequence | sequence record 273232 | Addgene NGS Result
AGCTTATCGACTGCACGGTGCACCAATGCTTCTGGCGTCAGGCAGCCATCGGAAGCTGTGGTATGGCTGT
GCAGGTCGTAAATCACTGCATAATTCGTGTCGCTCAAGGCGCACTCCCGTTCTGGATAATGTTTTTTGCG
CCGACATCATAACGGTTCTGGCAAATATTCTGAAATGAGCTGTTGACAATTAATCATCGGCTCGTATAAT
GTGTGGAATTGTGAGCGGATAACAATTTCACACAGGAAACAGTATTCATGTCCCCTATACTAGGTTATTG
GAAAATTAAGGGCCTTGTGCAACCCACTCGACTTCTTTTGGAATATCTTGAAGAAAAATATGAAGAGCAT
TTGTATGAGCGCGATGAAGGTGATAAATGGCGAAACAAAAAGTTTGAATTGGGTTTGGAGTTTCCCAATC
TTCCTTATTATATTGATGGTGATGTTAAATTAACACAGTCTATGGCCATCATACGTTATATAGCTGACAA
GCACAACATGTTGGGTGGTTGTCCAAAAGAGCGTGCAGAGATTTCAATGCTTGAAGGAGCGGTTTTGGAT
ATTAGATACGGTGTTTCGAGAATTGCATATAGTAAAGACTTTGAAACTCTCAAAGTTGATTTTCTTAGCA
AGCTACCTGAAATGCTGAAAATGTTCGAAGATCGTTTATGTCATAAAACATATTTAAATGGTGATCATGT
AACCCATCCTGACTTCATGTTGTATGACGCTCTTGATGTTGTTTTATACATGGACCCAATGTGCCTGGAT
GCGTTCCCAAAATTAGTTTGTTTTAAAAAACGTATTGAAGCTATCCCACAAATTGATAAGTACTTGAAAT
CCAGCAAGTATATAGCATGGCCTTTGCAGGGCTGGCAAGCCACGTTTGGTGGTGGCGACCATCCTCCAAA
ATCGGATCTGGTTCCGCGTGGATCCGAGGCGTCGCCGCAGCCCGGACGGTACTTCTGCCACTGCTGCTCG
GTAGAGATCGTGCCGCGCCTGCCGGATTACATCTGCCCAAGGTGCGAGTCTGGCTTCATTGAGGAGCTTC
CAGAAGAGACCAGGAACACAGAGAATGGCTCAGCCCCCTCCACAGCCCCCACCGACCAGAACCGGCAGCC
ATTTGAGAATGTGGACCAGCACCTGTTCACGCTGCCACAGGGATACAGCCAGTTTGCCTTTGGCATCTTC
GACGATAGCTTTGAGATTCCCACGTTCCCTCCTGGAGCCCAGGCCGATGATGGCAGGGACCCTGAGAGCC
GACGGGAGAGAGAGCACCAGTCTCGGCATCGGTACGGGGCCCGGCAGCCCCGTGCCCGCCTCACTGCCCG
CCGGGCCACTGGCCGGCATGAAGGTGTCCCTACGCTGGAAGGGATCATCCAGCAGCTCGTGAATGGCATC
ATCTCTCCGGCTGCTGTGCCCAGCCTGGGCCTTGGTCCCTGGGGCGTCCTGCACTCGAACCCAATGGACT
ACGCCTGGGGGGCCAACGGCCTGGACACCATCATCACGCAGCTCCTCAATCAGTTTGAGAACACCGGCCC
CCCACCTGCAGACAAGGAGAAGATTCAGGCTCTCCCCACGGTCCCAGTCACAGAGGAACACGTGGGCTCA
GGGCTTGAGGCCCCAGTGTGTAAAGAAGACTATGCACTGGGTGAGAGTGTGCGGCAGTTGCCCTGCAACC
ACCTGTTCCACGACAGCTGCATCGTGCCCTGGCTGGAGCAGCATGACAGCTGCCCGGTCTGCCGTAAGAG
CCTCACTGGACAGAACACAGCCACCAATCCCCCAGGCTTGACCGGTGTAGGTTTCTCCTCGTCCTCGTCC
TCATCCTCCTCCAGCTCGCCCAGCAATGAGAACGCCACAAGCAACTCCTGATTCTGAAGATATCCAGCAC
AGTGGCGGCCGCTCGAGCGGCCGCATCGTGACTGACTGACGATCTGCCTCGCGCGTTTCGGTGATGACGG
TGAAAACCTCTGACACATGCAGCTCCCGGAGACGGTCACAGCTTGTCTGTAAGCGGATGCCGGGAGCAGA
CAAGCCCGTCAGGGCGCGTCAGCGGGTGTTGGCGGGTGTCGGGGCGCAGCCATGACCCAGTCACGTAGCG
ATAGCGGAGTGTATAATTCTTGAAGACGAAAGGGCCTCGTGATACGCCTATTTTTATAGGTTAATGTCAT
GATAATAATGGTTTCTTAGACGTCAGGTGGCACTTTTCGGGGAAATGTGCGCGGAACCCCTATTTGTTTA
TTTTTCTAAATACATTCAAATATGTATCCGCTCATGAGACAATAACCCTGATAAATGCTTCAATAATATT
GAAAAAGGAAGAGTATGAGTATTCAACATTTCCGTGTCGCCCTTATTCCCTTTTTTGCGGCATTTTGCCT
TCCTGTTTTTGCTCACCCAGAAACGCTGGTGAAAGTAAAAGATGCTGAAGATCAGTTGGGTGCACGAGTG
GGTTACATCGAACTGGATCTCAACAGCGGTAAGATCCTTGAGAGTTTTCGCCCCGAAGAACGTTTTCCAA
TGATGAGCACTTTTAAAGTTCTGCTATGTGGCGCGGTATTATCCCGTGTTGACGCCGGGCAAGAGCAACT
CGGTCGCCGCATACACTATTCTCAGAATGACTTGGTTGAGTACTCACCAGTCACAGAAAAGCATCTTACG
GATGGCATGACAGTAAGAGAATTATGCAGTGCTGCCATAACCATGAGTGATAACACTGCGGCCAACTTAC
TTCTGACAACGATCGGAGGACCGAAGGAGCTAACCGCTTTTTTGCACAACATGGGGGATCATGTAACTCG
CCTTGATCGTTGGGAACCGGAGCTGAATGAAGCCATACCAAACGACGAGCGTGACACCACGATGCCTGCA
GCAATGGCAACAACGTTGCGCAAACTATTAACTGGCGAACTACTTACTCTAGCTTCCCGGCAACAATTAA
TAGACTGGATGGAGGCGGATAAAGTTGCAGGACCACTTCTGCGCTCGGCCCTTCCGGCTGGCTGGTTTAT
TGCTGATAAATCTGGAGCCGGTGAGCGTGGGTCTCGCGGTATCATTGCAGCACTGGGGCCAGATGGTAAG
CCCTCCCGTATCGTAGTTATCTACACGACGGGGAGTCAGGCAACTATGGATGAACGAAATAGACAGATCG
CTGAGATAGGTGCCTCACTGATTAAGCATTGGTAACTGTCAGACCAAGTTTACTCATATATACTTTAGAT
TGATTTAAAACTTCATTTTTAATTTAAAAGGATCTAGGTGAAGATCCTTTTTGATAATCTCATGACCAAA
ATCCCTTAACGTGAGTTTTCGTTCCACTGAGCGTCAGACCCCGTAGAAAAGATCAAAGGATCTTCTTGAG
ATCCTTTTTTTCTGCGCGTAATCTGCTGCTTGCAAACAAAAAAACCACCGCTACCAGCGGTGGTTTGTTT
GCCGGATCAAGAGCTACCAACTCTTTTTCCGAAGGTAACTGGCTTCAGCAGAGCGCAGATACCAAATACT
GTCCTTCTAGTGTAGCCGTAGTTAGGCCACCACTTCAAGAACTCTGTAGCACCGCCTACATACCTCGCTC
TGCTAATCCTGTTACCAGTGGCTGCTGCCAGTGGCGATAAGTCGTGTCTTACCGGGTTGGACTCAAGACG
ATAGTTACCGGATAAGGCGCAGCGGTCGGGCTGAACGGGGGGTTCGTGCACACAGCCCAGCTTGGAGCGA
ACGACCTACACCGAACTGAGATACCTACAGCGTGAGCTATGAGAAAGCGCCACGCTTCCCGAAGGGAGAA
AGGCGGACAGGTATCCGGTAAGCGGCAGGGTCGGAACAGGAGAGCGCACGAGGGAGCTTCCAGGGGGAAA
CGCCTGGTATCTTTATAGTCCTGTCGGGTTTCGCCACCTCTGACTTGAGCGTCGATTTTTGTGATGCTCG
TCAGGGGGGCGGAGCCTATGGAAAAACGCCAGCAACGCGGCCTTTTTACGGTTCCTGGCCTTTTGCTGGC
CTTTTGCTCACATGTTCTTTCCTGCGTTATCCCCTGATTCTGTGGATAACCGTATTACCGCCTTTGAGTG
AGCTGATACCGCTCGCCGCAGCCGAACGACCGAGCGCAGCGAGTCAGTGAGCGAGGAAGCGGAAGAGCGC
CTGATGCGGTATTTTCTCCTTACGCATCTGTGCGGTATTTCACACCGCATAAATTCCGACACCATCGAAT
GGCGCAAAACCTTTCGCGGTATGGCATGATAGCGCCCGGAAGAGAGTCAATTCAGGGTGGTGAATGTGAA
ACCAGTAACGTTATACGATGTCGCAGAGTATGCCGGTGTCTCTTATCAGACCGTTTCCCGCGTGGTGAAC
CAGGCCAGCCACGTTTCTGCGAAAACGCGGGAAAAAGTGGAAGCGGCGATGGCGGAGCTGAATTACATTC
CCAACCGCGTGGCACAACAACTGGCGGGCAAACAGTCGTTGCTGATTGGCGTTGCCACCTCCAGTCTGGC
CCTGCACGCGCCGTCGCAAATTGTCGCGGCGATTAAATCTCGCGCCGATCAACTGGGTGCCAGCGTGGTG
GTGTCGATGGTAGAACGAAGCGGCGTCGAAGCCTGTAAAGCGGCGGTGCACAATCTTCTCGCGCAACGCG
TCAGTGGGCTGATCATTAACTATCCGCTGGATGACCAGGATGCCATTGCTGTGGAAGCTGCCTGCACTAA
TGTTCCGGCGTTATTTCTTGATGTCTCTGACCAGACACCCATCAACAGTATTATTTTCTCCCATGAAGAC
GGTACGCGACTGGGCGTGGAGCATCTGGTCGCATTGGGTCACCAGCAAATCGCGCTGTTAGCGGGCCCAT
TAAGTTCTGTCTCGGCGCGTCTGCGTCTGGCTGGCTGGCATAAATATCTCACTCGCAATCAAATTCAGCC
GATAGCGGAACGGGAAGGCGACTGGAGTGCCATGTCCGGTTTTCAACAAACCATGCAAATGCTGAATGAG
GGCATCGTTCCCACTGCGATGCTGGTTGCCAACGATCAGATGGCGCTGGGCGCAATGCGCGCCATTACCG
AGTCCGGGCTGCGCGTTGGTGCGGATATCTCGGTAGTGGGATACGACGATACCGAAGACAGCTCATGTTA
TATCCCGCCGTTAACCACCATCAAACAGGATTTTCGCCTGCTGGGGCAAACCAGCGTGGACCGCTTGCTG
CAACTCTCTCAGGGCCAGGCGGTGAAGGGCAATCAGCTGTTGCCCGTCTCACTGGTGAAAAGAAAAACCA
CCCTGGCGCCCAATACGCAAACCGCCTCTCCCCGCGCGTTGGCCGATTCATTAATGCAGCTGGCACGACA
GGTTTCCCGACTGGAAAGCGGGCAGTGAGCGCAACGCAATTAATGTAAGTTAGCTCACTCATTAGGCACC
CCAGGCTTTACACTTTATGCTTCCGGCTCGTATGTTGTGTGGAATTGTGAGCGGATAACAATTTCACACA
GGAAACAGCTATGACCATGATTACGGATTCACTGGCCGTCGTTTTACAACGTCGTGACTGGGAAAACCCT
GGCGTTACCCAACTTAATCGCCTTGCAGCACATCCCCCTTTCGCCAGCTGGCGTAATAGCGAAGAGGCCC
GCACCGATCGCCCTTCCCAACAGTTGCGCAGCCTGAATGGCGAATGGCGCTTTGCCTGGTTTCCGGCACC
AGAAGCGGTGCCGGAAAGCTGGCTGGAGTGCGATCTTCCTGAGGCCGATACTGTCGTCGTCCCCTCAAAC
TGGCAGATGCACGGTTACGATGCGCCCATCTACACCAACGTGACCTATCCCATTACGGTCAATCCGCCGT
TTGTTCCCACGGAGAATCCGACGGGTTGTTACTCGCTCACATTTAATGTTGATGAAAGCTGGCTACAGGA
AGGCCAGACGCGAATTATTTTTGATGGCGTTGGAATT
